>Addgene plasmid #226401 | pET28.His.3C.86b.20D3Q.Tau2N4R | addgene full sequence | sequence record 450808 | Addgene NGS Result
TCACCACCCTGAATTGACTCTCTTCCGGGCGCTATCATGCCATACCGCGAAAGGTTTTGCGCCATTCGAT
GGTGTCCGGGATCTCGACGCTCTCCCTTATGCGACTCCTGCATTAGGAAGCAGCCCAGTAGTAGGTTGAG
GCCGTTGAGCACCGCCGCCGCAAGGAATGGTGCATGCAAGGAGATGGCGCCCAACAGTCCCCCGGCCACG
GGGCCTGCCACCATACCCACGCCGAAACAAGCGCTCATGAGCCCGAAGTGGCGAGCCCGATCTTCCCCAT
CGGTGATGTCGGCGATATAGGCGCCAGCAACCGCACCTGTGGCGCCGGTGATGCCGGCCACGATGCGTCC
GGCGTAGAGGATCGAGATCTCGATCCCGCGAAATTAATACGACTCACTATAGGGGAATTGTGAGCGGATA
ACAATTCCCCTCTAGAAATAATTTTGTTTAACTTTAAGAAGGAGATATACCATGGAACATCATCATCATC
ATCATCTGGAGGTGCTGTTCCAAGGTCCTGTGAGTGGCTGGCGACTGTTCAAGAAGATCAGCCATATGGC
TGAGCCCCGCCAGGAGTTCGAAGTGATGGAAGATCACGCTGGGACGTACGGGTTGGGGGACAGGAAAGAT
CAGGGGGGCTACGATATGCACCAAGACCAAGAGGGTGACACGGACGCTGGCCTGAAAGAATCTCCCCTGC
AGACCCCCACTGAGGACGGATCTGAGGAACCGGGCTCTGAAACCTCTGATGCTAAGGATGATCCAGATGC
GGAAGATGTGACAGCACCCTTAGTGGATGAGGGAGCTCCCGGCAAGCAGGCTGCCGCGCAGCCCCACACG
GAGATCCCAGAAGGAACCACAGCTGAAGAAGCAGGCATTGGAGACGATCCCGATCTGGAAGACGAAGCTG
CTGGTCACGTGACCCAAGCTCGCATGGTCAGTAAAAGCAAAGACGGGACTGGAAGCGATGACAAAAAAGC
CAAGGGGGCTGATGGTAAAACGAAGATCGCCACACCGCGGGGAGCAGCCCCTCCAGGCCAGAAGGGCCAG
GCCAACGCCACCAGGATTCCAGCAAAAACCCCGCCCGCTCCAAAGGATCCACCCAGCTCTGGTGAACCTC
CAAAATCAGGGGATCGCAGCGGCTACAGCGATCCCGGCTCCCCAGGCACTCCCGGCAGCCGCTCCCGCGA
TCCGGATCTTCCAGATCCACCCACCCGGGAGCCCAAGAAGGTGGCAGTGGTCCGTGATCCACCCAAGGAT
CCGGATTCCGCCAAGAGCCGCCTGCAGACAGCCCCCGTGCCCATGCCAGACCTGAAGAATGTCAAGTCCA
AGATCGGCGATGATGAGAACCTGAAGCACCAGCCGGGAGGCGGGAAGGTGCAGATAATTAATAAGCAGCT
GGATCTTAGCAACGTCCAGTCCAAGTGTGGCTCAAAGGATAATATCAAACACGTCCCGGGAGGCGGCAGT
GTGCAAATAGTCTACAAACCAGTTGACCTGAGCAAGGTGACCTCCAAGTGTGGCTCATTAGGCAACATCC
ATCATAAACCAGGAGGTGGCCAGGTGGAAGTAAAATCTGAGCAGCTTGACTTCAAGGACAGAGTCCAGTC
GCAGATTGGGTCCCTGGACAATATCACCCACGTCCCTGGCGGAGGAAATAAAAAGATTGAAACCCACAAG
CTGACCTTCCGCGAGAACGCCAAAGCCAAGACAGACCACGGGGCGGAGATCGTGTACAAGGATCCAGTGG
TGGATGGGGACGATGATCCACGGCATCTCAGCAATGTCTCCTCCACCGGCAGCATCGACATGGTAGACTC
GCCCCAGCTCGCCACGCTAGCTGACGAGGTGTCTGCCTCCCTGGCCAAGCAGGGTTTGTAGCTCGAGCAC
CACCACCACCACCACTGAGATCCGGCTGCTAACAAAGCCCGAAAGGAAGCTGAGTTGGCTGCTGCCACCG
CTGAGCAATAACTAGCATAACCCCTTGGGGCCTCTAAACGGGTCTTGAGGGGTTTTTTGCTGAAAGGAGG
AACTATATCCGGATTGGCGAATGGG
[124 nt withheld, positions 2056-2179]
C
[91 nt withheld, positions 2181-2271]
A
[49 nt withheld, positions 2273-2321]
CCTTTGACGTTGGAGTCCACGTTCTTT
[37 nt withheld, positions 2349-2385]
ACCCTATCTCGGTCTATTCTTTTGATTTATAAGGGATTTTGCCGATTTCGGCCTATTGGTTAAAAAATGA
GCTGATTTAACAAAAATTTAACGCGAATTTTAACAAAATATTAACGCTTACAATTTAGGTGGCACTTTTC
GGGGAAATGTGCGCGGAACCCCTATTTGTTTATTTTTCTAAATACATTCAAATATGTATCCGCTCATGAA
TTAATTCTTAGAAAAACTCATCGAGCATCAAATGAAACTGCAATTTATTCATATCAGGATTATCAATACC
ATATTTTTGAAAAAGCCGTTTCTGTAATGAAGGAGAAAACTCACCGAGGCAGTTCCATAGGATGGCAAGA
TCCTGGTATCGGTCTGCGATTCCGACTCGTCCAACATCAATACAACCTATTAATTTCCCCTCGTCAAAAA
TAAGGTTATCAAGTGAGAAATCACCATGAGTGACGACTGAATCCGGTGAGAATGGCAAAAGTTTATGCAT
TTCTTTCCAGACTTGTTCAACAGGCCAGCCATTACGCTCGTCATCAAAATCACTCGCATCAACCAAACCG
TTATTCATTCGTGATTGCGCCTGAGCGAGACGAAATACGCGATCGCTGTTAAAAGGACAATTACAAACAG
GAATCGAATGCAACCGGCGCAGGAACACTGCCAGCGCATCAACAATATTTTCACCTGAATCAGGATATTC
TTCTAATACCTGGAATGCTGTTTTCCCGGGGATCGCAGTGGTGAGTAACCATGCATCATCAGGAGTACGG
ATAAAATGCTTGATGGTCGGAAGAGGCATAAATTCCGTCAGCCAGTTTAGTCTGACCATCTCATCTGTAA
CATCATTGGCAACGCTACCTTTGCCATGTTTCAGAAACAACTCTGGCGCATCGGGCTTCCCATACAATCG
ATAGATTGTCGCACCTGATTGCCCGACATTATCGCGAGCCCATTTATACCCATATAAATCAGCATCCATG
TTGGAATTTAATCGCGGCCTAGAGCAAGACGTTTCCCGTTGAATATGGCTCATAACACCCCTTGTATTAC
TGTTTATGTAAGCAGACAGTTTTATTGTTCATGACCAAAATCCCTTAACGTGAGTTTTCGTTCCACTGAG
CGTCAGACCCCGTAGAAAAGATCAAAGGATCTTCTTGAGATCCTTTTTTTCTGCGCGTAATCTGCTGCTT
GCAAACAAAAAAACCACCGCTACCAGCGGTGGTTTGTTTGCCGGATCAAGAGCTACCAACTCTTTTTCCG
AAGGTAACTGGCTTCAGCAGAGCGCAGATACCAAATACTGTCCTTCTAGTGTAGCCGTAGTTAGGCCACC
ACTTCAAGAACTCTGTAGCACCGCCTACATACCTCGCTCTGCTAATCCTGTTACCAGTGGCTGCTGCCAG
TGGCGATAAGTCGTGTCTTACCGGGTTGGACTCAAGACGATAGTTACCGGATAAGGCGCAGCGGTCGGGC
TGAACGGGGGGTTCGTGCACACAGCCCAGCTTGGAGCGAACGACCTACACCGAACTGAGATACCTACAGC
GTGAGCTATGAGAAAGCGCCACGCTTCCCGAAGGGAGAAAGGCGGACAGGTATCCGGTAAGCGGCAGGGT
CGGAACAGGAGAGCGCACGAGGGAGCTTCCAGGGGGAAACGCCTGGTATCTTTATAGTCCTGTCGGGTTT
CGCCACCTCTGACTTGAGCGTCGATTTTTGTGATGCTCGTCAGGGGGGCGGAGCCTATGGAAAAACGCCA
GCAACGCGGCCTTTTTACGGTTCCTGGCCTTTTGCTGGCCTTTTGCTCACATGTTCTTTCCTGCGTTATC
CCCTGATTCTGTGGATAACCGTATTACCGCCTTTGAGTGAGCTGATACCGCTCGCCGCAGCCGAACGACC
GAGCGCAGCGAGTCAGTGAGCGAGGAAGCGGAAGAGCGCCTGATGCGGTATTTTCTCCTTACGCATCTGT
GCGGTATTTCACACCGCAATGGTGCACTCTCAGTACAATCTGCTCTGATGCCGCATAGTTAAGCCAGTAT
ACACTCCGCTATCGCTACGTGACTGGGTCATGGCTGCGCCCCGACACCCGCCAACACCCGCTGACGCGCC
CTGACGGGCTTGTCTGCTCCCGGCATCCGCTTACAGACAAGCTGTGACCGTCTCCGGGAGCTGCATGTGT
CAGAGGTTTTCACCGTCATCACCGAAACGCGCGAGGCAGCTGCGGTAAAGCTCATCAGCGTGGTCGTGAA
GCGATTCACAGATGTCTGCCTGTTCATCCGCGTCCAGCTCGTTGAGTTTCTCCAGAAGCGTTAATGTCTG
GCTTCTGATAAAGCGGGCCATGTTAAGGGCGGTTTTTTCCTGTTTGGTCACTGATGCCTCCGTGTAAGGG
GGATTTCTGTTCATGGGGGTAATGATACCGATGAAACGAGAGAGGATGCTCACGATACGGGTTACTGATG
ATGAACATGCCCGGTTACTGGAACGTTGTGAGGGTAAACAACTGGCGGTATGGATGCGGCGGGACCAGAG
AAAAATCACTCAGGGTCAATGCCAGCGCTTCGTTAATACAGATGTAGGTGTTCCACAGGGTAGCCAGCAG
CATCCTGCGATGCAGATCCGGAACATAATGGTGCAGGGCGCTGACTTCCGCGTTTCCAGACTTTACGAAA
CACGGAAACCGAAGACCATTCATGTTGTTGCTCAGGTCGCAGACGTTTTGCAGCAGCAGTCGCTTCACGT
TCGCTCGCGTATCGGTGATTCATTCTGCTAACCAGTAAGGCAACCCCGCCAGCCTAGCCGGGTCCTCAAC
GACAGGAGCACGATCATGCGCACCCGTGGGGCCGCCATGCCGGCGATAATGGCCTGCTTCTCGCCGAAAC
GTTTGGTGGCGGGACCAGTGACGAAGGCTTGAGCGAGGGCGTGCAAGATTCCGAATACCGCAAGCGACAG
GCCGATCATCGTCGCGCTCCAGCGAAAGCGGTCCTCGCCGAAAATGACCCAGAGCGCTGCCGGCACCTGT
CCTACGAGTTGCATGATAAAGAAGACAGTCATAAGTGCGGCGACGATAGTCATGCCCCGCGCCCACCGGA
AGGAGCTGACTGGGTTGAAGGCTCTCAAGGGCATCGGTCGAGATCCCGGTGCCTAATGAGTGAGCTAACT
TACATTAATTGCGTTGCGCTCACTGCCCGCTTTCCAGTCGGGAAACCTGTCGTGCCAGCTGCATTAATGA
ATCGGCCAACGCGCGGGGAGAGGCGGTTTGCGTATTGGGCGCCAGGGTGGTTTTTCTTTTCACCAGTGAG
ACGGGCAACAGCTGATTGCCCTTCACCGCCTGGCCCTGAGAGAGTTGCAGCAAGCGGTCCACGCTGGTTT
GCCCCAGCAGGCGAAAATCCTGTTTGATGGTGGTTAACGGCGGGATATAACATGAGCTGTCTTCGGTATC
GTCGTATCCCACTACCGAGATATCCGCACCAACGCGCAGCCCGGACTCGGTAATGGCGCGCATTGCGCCC
AGCGCCATCTGATCGTTGGCAACCAGCATCGCAGTGGGAACGATGCCCTCATTCAGCATTTGCATGGTTT
GTTGAAAACCGGACATGGCACTCCAGTCGCCTTCCCGTTCCGCTATCGGCTGAATTTGATTGCGAGTGAG
ATATTTATGCCAGCCAGCCAGACGCAGACGCGCCGAGACAGAACTTAATGGGCCCGCTAACAGCGCGATT
TGCTGGTGACCCAATGCGACCAGATGCTCCACGCCCAGTCGCGTACCGTCTTCATGGGAGAAAATAATAC
TGTTGATGGGTGTCTGGTCAGAGACATCAAGAAATAACGCCGGAACATTAGTGCAGGCAGCTTCCACAGC
AATGGCATCCTGGTCATCCAGCGGATAGTTAATGATCAGCCCACTGACGCGTTGCGCGAGAAGATTGTGC
ACCGCCGCTTTACAGGCTTCGACGCCGCTTCGTTCTACCATCGACACCACCACGCTGGCACCCAGTTGAT
CGGCGCGAGATTTAATCGCCGCGACAATTTGCGACGGCGCGTGCAGGGCCAGACTGGAGGTGGCAACGCC
AATCAGCAACGACTGTTTGCCCGCCAGTTGTTGTGCCACGCGGTTGGGAATGTAATTCAGCTCCGCCATC
GCCGCTTCCACTTTTTCCCGCGTTTTCGCAGAAACGTGGCTGGCCTGGTTCACCACGCGGGAAACGGTCT
GATAAGAGACACCGGCATACTCTGCGACATCGTATAACGTTACTGGTTTCACAT
Features (pLannotate 1.2.2; 20 found; start..end, strand, type, name):
     84..363     -  CDS            TcR (fragment): tetracycline efflux protein; tet; confers resistance to tetracycline
    385..403     +  promoter       T7 promoter: promoter for bacteriophage T7 RNA polymerase
    404..428     +  protein_bind   lac operator: The lac repressor binds to the lac operator to inhibit transcription in E. coli. This inhibition can be relieved by adding lactose or isopropyl-β-D-thiogalactopyranoside (IPTG). lac repressor encoded by lacI
    443..465     +  RBS            RBS: efficient ribosome binding site from bacteriophage T7 gene 10 (Olins and Rangwala, 1989)
    478..495     +  CDS            capTEV™ (fragment): composite tag for in vivo biotinylation, TEV protease cleavage, and 6xHis tagging
    556..1878    +  CDS            MAPT: TAU_SPECI - Experimental evidence at protein level: Swiss-Prot protein existence level 1. Promotes microtubule assembly and stability, and might be involved in the establishment and maintenance of neuronal polarity. The C-terminus binds axonal microtubules while the N-terminus binds neural plasma membrane components, suggesting that tau functions as a linker protein between both. Axonal polarity is predetermined by tau localization (in the neuronal cell) in the domain of the cell body defined by the centrosome. The short isoforms allow plasticity of the cytoskeleton whereas the longer isoforms
   1888..1905    +  CDS            9xHis (fragment): 9xHis affinity tag
   1915..1964    +  CDS            SET1 (fragment): solubility-enhancement tag derived from T7 phage gene 10B
   1972..2019    +  terminator     T7 terminator: transcription terminator for bacteriophage T7 RNA polymerase
   2056..2484    +  rep_origin     f1 ori (sequence partly withheld): f1 bacteriophage origin of replication; arrow indicates direction of (+) strand synthesis
   2537..2594    +  promoter       AmpR promoter (fragment): bla
   2603..3418    -  CDS            KanR: aminoglycoside phosphotransferase; aph(3')-Ia; confers resistance to kanamycin in bacteria or G418 (Geneticin®) in eukaryotes
   3540..4128    +  rep_origin     ori: high-copy-number ColE1/pMB1/pBR322/pUC origin of replication
   4314..4453    -  misc_feature   bom: basis of mobility region from pBR322
   4555..4746    -  CDS            rop: Rop protein, which maintains plasmids at low copy number; rop
   4763..5143    +  CDS            YPB1_ECOLX: Protein predicted: Swiss-Prot protein existence level 4. From Escherichia coli.
   5215..5506    -  CDS            TcR (fragment): tetracycline efflux protein; tet; confers resistance to tetracycline
   5521..5542    -  protein_bind   CAP binding site: CAP binding activates transcription in the presence of cAMP. E. coli catabolite activator protein
   5555..6637    -  CDS            lacI: lac repressor; lacI; The lac repressor binds to the lac operator to inhibit transcription in E. coli. This inhibition can be relieved by adding lactose or isopropyl-β-D-thiogalactopyranoside (IPTG).
   6638..76      -  promoter       lacI promoter (across the origin): lacI
