[The description below was written by a language model from this plasmid's Addgene catalogue record and pLannotate feature annotations shown in this document.]
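Description:
pET28.His.3C.86b.20D3Q.Tau2N4R is a pET28-based bacterial expression plasmid for producing a tagged, mutant form of human tau (MAPT, 2N4R isoform) as recombinant protein in E. coli. It is selected with kanamycin through an aph(3')-Ia KanR gene. Replication relies on a ColE1/pBR322-type origin accompanied by the bom site and the rop gene, consistent with the low copy number listed in the record. An f1 origin is also present. The short TcR fragments and partial AmpR promoter in the annotation appear to be backbone remnants rather than functional markers.

Expression is driven by a T7 promoter followed directly by a lac operator and the T7 gene 10 ribosome binding site. The plasmid-borne lacI gene supplies repressor, so transcription is held off until induction with IPTG in a host that provides T7 RNA polymerase. A T7 terminator closes the cassette. According to the catalogue entry, the tau coding sequence carries an N-terminal composite tag: a His tag for affinity purification, a 3C protease cleavage site for tag removal, and 86b, a split-luciferase fragment. The feature table detects the N-terminal His stretch (mislabelled as a fragment of another composite tag) but does not annotate the 3C site or 86b, which presumably lie in the interval before the MAPT match. A second His-like fragment is annotated downstream of MAPT, typical of pET28, but the record does not show whether it is translated.

The insert carries the mutation set named 20D3Q, whose individual positions are not listed. The associated publication concerns mimics of Alzheimer disease-associated tau post-translational modifications and their effects on tau propagation and uptake, which suggests the purified luciferase-fragment-tagged protein is used in such assays.
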