Addgene plasmid #226401: pET28.His.3C.86b.20D3Q.Tau2N4R
Purpose: Expresses his-tagged, 3C-cleavable, 86b (split luciferase fragment)-tagged 20D3Q mutant 2N4R tau for recombinant protein production in bacteria
Depositing lab: Bradley Hyman. Depositing organization: Massachusetts General Hospital. Publication: Alzheimer disease-associated tau post-translational modification mimics impact tau propagation and uptake. Dickson JR, Sobolewski RGR, Fernandes AR, Cooper JM, Fan Z, Chung M, Donahue C, Oakley DH, Strickland DK, Hyman BT. J Neuropathol Exp Neurol. 2025 Jun 1;84(6):459-470. doi: 10.1093/jnen/nlaf007. PubMed 39984820.
Backbone
  Vector backbone: pET28
  Backbone size w/o insert (bp): 5369
  Vector type: Bacterial Expression
Growth in bacteria
  Bacterial resistance: Kanamycin, 50 μg/mL
  Growth temperature: 37°C
  Growth strain: NEB Stable
  Copy number: Low Copy
Gene/Insert
  Gene/Insert name: Tau2N4R
  Species: H. sapiens (human); synthetic
  Insert size (bp): 1409
  Mutation: 20D3Q, Tau2N4R
  Entrez Gene: MAPT (a.k.a. DDPAC, FTD1, FTDP-17, MAPTL, MSTD, MTBT1, MTBT2, PPND, PPP1R103, TAU, Tau-PHF6, tau-40)
  Tag / fusion protein: His.3C.86b (N terminal on insert)
  Cloning method: Other
Terms and licenses: Academic/Nonprofit Terms; Industry Terms: Not Available to Industry
How to cite: pET28.His.3C.86b.20D3Q.Tau2N4R was a gift from Bradley Hyman (Addgene plasmid # 226401 ; http://n2t.net/addgene:226401 ; RRID:Addgene_226401)
